>Addgene plasmid #131466 | pCAG-T3-eSpCAS9-NG-pA | addgene full sequence | sequence record 262445 | Addgene NGS Result
AATTAACCCTCACTAAAGGGAACAAAAGCTGGAGCTCCACCGCGGTGGCGGCCGCTCTAGCCCGGGCGGA
TCCACCATGGATTACAAGGATGACGACGATAAGATCATGGCCCCAAAGAAGAAGCGGAAGGTCGGTATCC
ACGGAGTCCCAGCAGCCGACAAGAAGTACTCCATTGGGCTCGATATCGGCACAAACAGCGTCGGCTGGGC
CGTCATTACGGACGAGTACAAGGTGCCGAGCAAAAAATTCAAAGTTCTGGGCAATACCGATCGCCACAGC
ATAAAGAAGAACCTCATTGGCGCCCTCCTGTTCGACTCCGGGGAGACGGCCGAAGCCACGCGGCTCAAAA
GAACAGCACGGCGCAGATATACCCGCAGAAAGAATCGGATCTGCTACCTGCAGGAGATCTTTAGTAATGA
GATGGCTAAGGTGGATGACTCTTTCTTCCATAGGCTGGAGGAGTCCTTTTTGGTGGAGGAGGATAAAAAG
CACGAGCGCCACCCAATCTTTGGCAATATCGTGGACGAGGTGGCGTACCATGAAAAGTACCCAACCATAT
ATCATCTGAGGAAGAAGCTTGTAGACAGTACTGATAAGGCTGACTTGCGGTTGATCTATCTCGCGCTGGC
GCATATGATCAAATTTCGGGGACACTTCCTCATCGAGGGGGACCTGAACCCAGACAACAGCGATGTCGAC
AAACTCTTTATCCAACTGGTTCAGACTTACAATCAGCTTTTCGAAGAGAACCCGATCAACGCATCCGGAG
TTGACGCCAAAGCAATCCTGAGCGCTAGGCTGTCCAAATCCCGGCGGCTCGAAAACCTCATCGCACAGCT
CCCTGGGGAGAAGAAGAACGGCCTGTTTGGTAATCTTATCGCCCTGTCACTCGGGCTGACCCCCAACTTT
AAATCTAACTTCGACCTGGCCGAAGATGCCAAGCTTCAACTGAGCAAAGACACCTACGATGATGATCTCG
ACAATCTGCTGGCCCAGATCGGCGACCAGTACGCAGACCTTTTTTTGGCGGCAAAGAACCTGTCAGACGC
CATTCTGCTGAGTGATATTCTGCGAGTGAACACGGAGATCACCAAAGCTCCGCTGAGCGCTAGTATGATC
AAGCGCTATGATGAGCACCACCAAGACTTGACTTTGCTGAAGGCCCTTGTCAGACAGCAACTGCCTGAGA
AGTACAAGGAAATTTTCTTCGATCAGTCTAAAAATGGCTACGCCGGATACATTGACGGCGGAGCAAGCCA
GGAGGAATTTTACAAATTTATTAAGCCCATCTTGGAAAAAATGGACGGCACCGAGGAGCTGCTGGTAAAG
CTTAACAGAGAAGATCTGTTGCGCAAACAGCGCACTTTCGACAATGGAAGCATCCCCCACCAGATTCACC
TGGGCGAACTGCACGCTATCCTCAGGCGGCAAGAGGATTTCTACCCCTTTTTGAAAGATAACAGGGAAAA
GATTGAGAAAATCCTCACATTTCGGATACCCTACTATGTAGGCCCCCTCGCCCGGGGAAATTCCAGATTC
GCGTGGATGACTCGCAAATCAGAAGAGACCATCACTCCCTGGAACTTCGAGGAAGTCGTGGATAAGGGGG
CCTCTGCCCAGTCCTTCATCGAAAGGATGACTAACTTTGATAAAAATCTGCCTAACGAAAAGGTGCTTCC
TAAACACTCTCTGCTGTACGAGTACTTCACAGTTTATAACGAGCTCACCAAGGTCAAATACGTCACAGAA
GGGATGAGAAAGCCAGCATTCCTGTCTGGAGAGCAGAAGAAAGCTATCGTGGACCTCCTCTTCAAGACGA
ACCGGAAAGTTACCGTGAAACAGCTCAAAGAAGACTATTTCAAAAAGATTGAATGTTTCGACTCTGTTGA
AATCAGCGGAGTGGAGGATCGCTTCAACGCATCCCTGGGAACGTATCACGATCTCCTGAAAATCATTAAA
GACAAGGACTTCCTGGACAATGAGGAGAACGAGGACATTCTTGAGGACATTGTCCTCACCCTTACGTTGT
TTGAAGATAGGGAGATGATTGAAGAACGCTTGAAAACTTACGCTCATCTCTTCGACGACAAAGTCATGAA
ACAGCTCAAGAGGCGCCGATATACAGGATGGGGGCGGCTGTCAAGAAAACTGATCAATGGGATCCGAGAC
AAGCAGAGTGGAAAGACAATCCTGGATTTTCTTAAGTCCGATGGATTTGCCAACCGGAACTTCATGCAGT
TGATCCATGATGACTCTCTCACCTTTAAGGAGGACATCCAGAAAGCACAAGTTTCTGGCCAGGGGGACAG
TCTTCACGAGCACATCGCTAATCTTGCAGGTAGCCCAGCTATCAAAAAGGGAATACTGCAGACCGTTAAG
GTCGTGGATGAACTCGTCAAAGTAATGGGAAGGCATAAGCCCGAGAATATCGTTATCGAGATGGCCCGAG
AGAACCAAACTACCCAGAAGGGACAGAAGAACAGTAGGGAAAGGATGAAGAGGATTGAAGAGGGTATAAA
AGAACTGGGGTCCCAAATCCTTAAGGAACACCCAGTTGAAAACACCCAGCTTCAGAATGAGAAGCTCTAC
CTGTACTACCTGCAGAACGGCAGGGACATGTACGTGGATCAGGAACTGGACATCAATCGGCTCTCCGACT
ACGACGTGGATCATATCGTGCCCCAGTCTTTTCTCGCCGATGATTCTATTGATAATAAAGTGTTGACAAG
ATCCGATAAAAATAGAGGGAAGAGTGATAACGTCCCCTCAGAAGAAGTTGTCAAGAAAATGAAAAATTAT
TGGCGGCAGCTGCTGAACGCCAAACTGATCACACAACGGAAGTTCGATAATCTGACTAAGGCTGAACGAG
GTGGCCTGTCTGAGTTGGATAAAGCCGGCTTCATCAAAAGGCAGCTTGTTGAGACACGCCAGATCACCAA
GCACGTGGCCCAAATTCTCGATTCACGCATGAACACCAAGTACGATGAAAATGACAAACTGATTCGAGAG
GTGAAAGTTATTACTCTGAAGTCTAAGCTGGTCTCAGATTTCAGAAAGGACTTTCAGTTTTATAAGGTGA
GAGAGATCAACAATTACCACCATGCGCATGATGCCTACCTGAATGCAGTGGTAGGCACTGCACTTATCAA
AAAATATCCCGCCCTTGAATCTGAATTTGTTTACGGAGACTATAAAGTGTACGATGTTAGGAAAATGATC
GCAAAGTCTGAGCAGGAAATAGGCAAGGCCACCGCTAAGTACTTCTTTTACAGCAATATTATGAATTTTT
TCAAGACCGAGATTACACTGGCCAATGGAGAGATTCGGAAGGCCCCACTTATCGAAACAAACGGAGAAAC
AGGAGAAATCGTGTGGGACAAGGGTAGGGATTTCGCGACAGTCCGGAAGGTCCTGTCCATGCCGCAGGTG
AACATCGTTAAAAAGACCGAAGTACAGACCGGAGGCTTCTCCAAGGAAAGTATCAGACCGAAAAGGAACA
GCGACAAGCTGATCGCACGCAAAAAAGATTGGGACCCCAAGAAATACGGCGGATTCGTGTCTCCTACAGT
CGCTTACAGTGTACTGGTTGTGGCCAAAGTGGAGAAAGGGAAGTCTAAAAAACTCAAAAGCGTCAAGGAA
CTGCTGGGCATCACAATCATGGAGCGATCAAGCTTCGAAAAAAACCCCATCGACTTTCTCGAGGCGAAAG
GATATAAAGAGGTCAAAAAAGACCTCATCATTAAGCTTCCCAAGTACTCTCTCTTTGAGCTTGAAAACGG
CCGGAAACGAATGCTCGCTAGTGCGAGATTCCTGCAGAAAGGTAACGAGCTGGCACTGCCCTCTAAATAC
GTTAATTTCTTGTATCTGGCCAGCCACTATGAAAAGCTCAAAGGGTCTCCCGAAGATAATGAGCAGAAGC
AGCTGTTCGTGGAACAACACAAACACTACCTTGATGAGATCATCGAGCAAATAAGCGAATTCTCCAAAAG
AGTGATCCTCGCCGACGCTAACCTCGATAAGGTGCTTTCTGCTTACAATAAGCACAGGGATAAGCCCATC
AGGGAGCAGGCAGAAAACATTATCCACTTGTTTACTCTGACCAACTTGGGCGCGCCTAGAGCCTTCAAGT
ACTTCGACACCACCATAGACAGAAAGGTGTACAGATCTACAAAGGAGGTCCTGGACGCCACACTGATTCA
TCAGTCAATTACGGGGCTCTATGAAACAAGAATCGACCTCTCTCAGCTCGGTGGAGACAGCAGGGCTGAC
CCCAAGAAGAAGAGGAAGGTGTGAATCGATGGTACCTATGGGCACCAAAGAACCTGTAAACGTTATCTTT
TTAAATTGAATGTGCACAAATAAAAGTTTGGAAAARAAAAAAAAAAAAAAAAAAAAAAAAAAAAAAAAAA
AAAAAAAAAAAAAAAAAAAAAAAAAAAAAAAAAAAAAAAAAAAAAAAAAAAAAAAAAAAAACTCGAGGTA
GCATGCAAGTGTACGGAATTCACTCCTCAGGTGCAGGCTGCCTATCAGAAGGTGGTGGCTGGTGTGGCCA
ATGCCCTGGCTCACAAATACCACTGAGATCTTTTTCCCTCTGCCAAAAATTATGGGGACATCATGAAGCC
CCTTGAGCATCTGACTTCTGGCTAATAAAGGAAATTTATTTTCATTGCAATAGTGTGTTGGAATTTTTTG
TGTCTCTCACTCGGAAGGACATATGGGAGGGCAAATCATTTAAAACATCAGAATGAGTATTTGGTTTAGA
GTTTGGCAACATATGCCCATATGCTGGCTGCCATGAACAAAGGTTGGCTATAAAGAGGTCATCAGTATAT
GAAACAGCCCCCTGCTGTCCATTCCTTATTCCATAGAAAAGCCTTGACTTGAGGTTAGATTTTTTTTATA
TTTTGTTTTGTGTTATTTTTTTCTTTAACATCCCTAAAATTTTCCTTACATGTTTTACTAGCCAGATTTT
TCCTCCTCTCCTGACTACTCCCAGTCATAGCTGTCCCTCTTCTCTTATGGAGATCCCTCGACCTGCAGCC
CAAGCTTGGCGTAATCATGGTCATAGCTGTTTCCTGTGTGAAATTGTTATCCGCTCACAATTCCACACAA
CATACGAGCCGGAAGCATAAAGTGTAAAGCCTGGGGTGCCTAATGAGTGAGCTAACTCACATTAATTGCG
TTGCGCTCACTGCCCGCTTTCCAGTCGGGAAACCTGTCGTGCCAGCGGATCCGCATCTCAATTAGTCAGC
AACCATAGTCCCGCCCCTAACTCCGCCCATCCCGCCCCTAACTCCGCCCAGTTCCGCCCATTCTCCGCCC
CATGGCTGACTAATTTTTTTTATTTATGCAGAGGCCGAGGCCGCCTCGGCCTCTGAGCTATTCCAGAAGT
AGTGAGGAGGCTTTTTTGGAGGCCTAGGCTTTTGCAAAAAGCTAACTTGTTTATTGCAGCTTATAATGGT
TACAAATAAAGCAATAGCATCACAAATTTCACAAATAAAGCATTTTTTTCACTGCATTCTAGTTGTGGTT
TGTCCAAACTCATCAATGTATCTTATCATGTCTGGATCCGCTGCATTAATGAATCGGCCAACGCGCGGGG
AGAGGCGGTTTGCGTATTGGGCGCTCTTCCGCTTCCTCGCTCACTGACTCGCTGCGCTCGGTCGTTCGGC
TGCGGCGAGCGGTATCAGCTCACTCAAAGGCGGTAATACGGTTATCCACAGAATCAGGGGATAACGCAGG
AAAGAACATGTGAGCAAAAGGCCAGCAAAAGGCCAGGAACCGTAAAAAGGCCGCGTTGCTGGCGTTTTTC
CATAGGCTCCGCCCCCCTGACGAGCATCACAAAAATCGACGCTCAAGTCAGAGGTGGCGAAACCCGACAG
GACTATAAAGATACCAGGCGTTTCCCCCTGGAAGCTCCCTCGTGCGCTCTCCTGTTCCGACCCTGCCGCT
TACCGGATACCTGTCCGCCTTTCTCCCTTCGGGAAGCGTGGCGCTTTCTCATAGCTCACGCTGTAGGTAT
CTCAGTTCGGTGTAGGTCGTTCGCTCCAAGCTGGGCTGTGTGCACGAACCCCCCGTTCAGCCCGACCGCT
GCGCCTTATCCGGTAACTATCGTCTTGAGTCCAACCCGGTAAGACACGACTTATCGCCACTGGCAGCAGC
CACTGGTAACAGGATTAGCAGAGCGAGGTATGTAGGCGGTGCTACAGAGTTCTTGAAGTGGTGGCCTAAC
TACGGCTACACTAGAAGAACAGTATTTGGTATCTGCGCTCTGCTGAAGCCAGTTACCTTCGGAAAAAGAG
TTGGTAGCTCTTGATCCGGCAAACAAACCACCGCTGGTAGCGGTGGTTTTTTTGTTTGCAAGCAGCAGAT
TACGCGCAGAAAAAAAGGATCTCAAGAAGATCCTTTGATCTTTTCTACGGGGTCTGACGCTCAGTGGAAC
GAAAACTCACGTTAAGGGATTTTGGTCATGAGATTATCAAAAAGGATCTTCACCTAGATCCTTTTAAATT
AAAAATGAAGTTTTAAATCAATCTAAAGTATATATGAGTAAACTTGGTCTGACAGTTACCAATGCTTAAT
CAGTGAGGCACCTATCTCAGCGATCTGTCTATTTCGTTCATCCATAGTTGCCTGACTCCCCGTCGTGTAG
ATAACTACGATACGGGAGGGCTTACCATCTGGCCCCAGTGCTGCAATGATACCGCGAGACCCACGCTCAC
CGGCTCCAGATTTATCAGCAATAAACCAGCCAGCCGGAAGGGCCGAGCGCAGAAGTGGTCCTGCAACTTT
ATCCGCCTCCATCCAGTCTATTAATTGTTGCCGGGAAGCTAGAGTAAGTAGTTCGCCAGTTAATAGTTTG
CGCAACGTTGTTGCCATTGCTACAGGCATCGTGGTGTCACGCTCGTCGTTTGGTATGGCTTCATTCAGCT
CCGGTTCCCAACGATCAAGGCGAGTTACATGATCCCCCATGTTGTGCAAAAAAGCGGTTAGCTCCTTCGG
TCCTCCGATCGTTGTCAGAAGTAAGTTGGCCGCAGTGTTATCACTCATGGTTATGGCAGCACTGCATAAT
TCTCTTACTGTCATGCCATCCGTAAGATGCTTTTCTGTGACTGGTGAGTACTCAACCAAGTCATTCTGAG
AATAGTGTATGCGGCGACCGAGTTGCTCTTGCCCGGCGTCAATACGGGATAATACCGCGCCACATAGCAG
AACTTTAAAAGTGCTCATCATTGGAAAACGTTCTTCGGGGCGAAAACTCTCAAGGATCTTACCGCTGTTG
AGATCCAGTTCGATGTAACCCACTCGTGCACCCAACTGATCTTCAGCATCTTTTACTTTCACCAGCGTTT
CTGGGTGAGCAAAAACAGGAAGGCAAAATGCCGCAAAAAAGGGAATAAGGGCGACACGGAAATGTTGAAT
ACTCATACTCTTCCTTTTTCAATATTATTGAAGCATTTATCAGGGTTATTGTCTCATGAGCGGATACATA
TTTGAATGTATTTAGAAAAATAAACAAATAGGGGTTCCGCGCACATTTCCCCGAAAAGTGCCACCTGGGT
CGACATTGATTATTGACTAGTTATTAATAGTAATCAATTACGGGGTCATTAGTTCATAGCCCATATATGG
AGTTCCGCGTTACATAACTTACGGTAAATGGCCCGCCTGGCTGACCGCCCAACGACCCCCGCCCATTGAC
GTCAATAATGACGTATGTTCCCATAGTAACGCCAATAGGGACTTTCCATTGACGTCAATGGGTGGAGTAT
TTACGGTAAACTGCCCACTTGGCAGTACATCAAGTGTATCATATGCCAAGTACGCCCCCTATTGACGTCA
ATGACGGTAAATGGCCCGCCTGGCATTATGCCCAGTACATGACCTTATGGGACTTTCCTACTTGGCAGTA
CATCTACGTATTAGTCATCGCTATTACCATGGTCGAGGTGAGCCCCACGTTCTGCTTCACTCTCCCCATC
TCCCCCCCCTCCCCACCCCCAATTTTGTATTTATTTATTTTTTAATTATTTTGTGCAGCGATGGGGGCGG
GGGGGGGGGGGGGGSGSGGCGAGGGGCGGGGCGGGGCGAGGCGGAGAGGTGCGGCGGCAGCCAATCAGAG
CGGCGCGCTCCGAAAGTTTCCTTTTATGGCGAGGCGGCGGCGGCGGCGGCCCTATAAAAAGCGAAGCGCG
CGGCGGGCGGGAGTCGCTGCGCGCTGCCTTCGCCCCGTGCCCCGCTCCGCCGCCGCCTCGCGCCGCCCGC
CCCGGCTCTGACTGACCGCGTTACTCCCACAGGTGAGCGGGCGGGACGGCCCTTCTCCTCCGGGCTGTAA
TTAGCGCTTGGTTTAATGACGGCTTGTTTCTTTTCTGTGGCTGCGTGAAAGCCTTGAGGGGCTCCGGGAG
GGCCCTTTGTGCGGGGGGAGCGGCTCGGGGGGTGCGTGCGTGTGTGTGTGCGTGGGGAGCGCCGCGTGCG
GCTCCGCGCTGCCCGGCGGCTGTGAGCGCTGCGGGCGCGGCGCGGGGCTTTGTGCGCTCCGCAGTGTGCG
CGAGGGGAGCGCGGCCGGGGGCGGTGCCCCGCGGTGCGGGGGGGGCTGCGAGGGGAACAAAGGCTGCGTG
CGGGGTGTGTGCGTGGGGGGGTGAGCAGGGGGTGTGGGCGCGTCGGTCGGGCTGCAACCCCCCCTGCACC
CCCCTCCCCGAGTTGCTGAGCACGGCCCGGCTTCGGGTGCGGGGCTCCGTACGGGGCGTGGCGCGGGGCT
CGCCGTGCCGGGCGGGGGGTGGCGGCAGGTGGGGGTGCCGGGCGGGGCGGGGCCGCCTCGGGCCGGGGAG
GGCTCGGGGGAGGGGCGCGGCGGCCCCCGGAGCGCCGGCGGCTGTCGAGGCGCGGCGAGCCGCAGCCATT
GCCTTTTATGGTAATCGTGCGAGAGGGCGCAGGGACTTCCTTTGTCCCAAATCTGTGCGGAGCCGAAATC
TGGGAGGCGCCGCCGCACCCCCTCTAGCGGGCGCGGGGCGAAGCGGTGCGGCGCCGGCAGGAAGGAAATG
GGCGGGGAGGGCCTTCGTGCGTCGCCGCGCCGCCGTCCCCTTCTCCCTCTCCAGCCTCGGGGCTGTCCGC
GGGGGGACGGCTGCCTTCGGGGGGGACGGGGCAGGGCGGGGTTCGGCTTCTGGCGTGTGACCGGCGGCTC
TAGAGCCTCTGCTAACCATGTTCATGCCTTCTTCTTTTTCCTACAGCTCCTGGGCAACGTGCTGGTTATT
GTGCTGTCTCATCATTTTGGCAAAGAATTCGA
Features (pLannotate 1.2.2; 20 found; start..end, strand, type, name):
      1..19      +  promoter       T3 promoter: promoter for bacteriophage T3 RNA polymerase
     32..60      +  misc_feature   MCS (fragment): pBluescript multiple cloning site
     80..106     +  CDS            3xFLAG (fragment): three tandem FLAG® epitope tags
    158..4258    +  CDS            Cas9: Cas9 (Csn1) endonuclease from the Streptococcus pyogenes Type II CRISPR/Cas system generates RNA-guided double strand breaks in DNA
   4496..4573    +  CDS            HBB (fragment): HBB_PONPY - Experimental evidence at transcript level: Swiss-Prot protein existence level 2. Involved in oxygen transport from the lung to the various peripheral tissues. From Pongo pygmaeus (Bornean orangutan).
   4644..4699    +  polyA_signal   β-globin poly(A) signal: rabbit β-globin polyadenylation signal (Gil and Proudfoot, 1987)
   5084..5100    -  protein_bind   lac operator: The lac repressor binds to the lac operator to inhibit transcription in E. coli. This inhibition can be relieved by adding lactose or isopropyl-β-D-thiogalactopyranoside (IPTG). lac repressor encoded by lacI
   5108..5138    -  promoter       lac promoter: promoter for the E. coli lac operon
   5153..5174    -  protein_bind   CAP binding site: CAP binding activates transcription in the presence of cAMP. E. coli catabolite activator protein
   5187..5226    -  CDS            lacI (fragment): lac repressor; lacI; The lac repressor binds to the lac operator to inhibit transcription in E. coli. This inhibition can be relieved by adding lactose or isopropyl-β-D-thiogalactopyranoside (IPTG).
   5233..5255    +  promoter       SV40 promoter (fragment): SV40 enhancer and early promoter
   5279..5414    +  rep_origin     SV40 ori: SV40 origin of replication
   5434..5568    +  polyA_signal   SV40 poly(A) signal: SV40 polyadenylation signal
   5570..5624    -  CDS            lacI (fragment): lac repressor; lacI; The lac repressor binds to the lac operator to inhibit transcription in E. coli. This inhibition can be relieved by adding lactose or isopropyl-β-D-thiogalactopyranoside (IPTG).
   5807..6395    -  rep_origin     ori: high-copy-number ColE1/pMB1/pBR322/pUC origin of replication
   6566..7426    -  CDS            AmpR: β-lactamase; bla; confers resistance to ampicillin, carbenicillin, and related antibiotics
   7427..7531    -  promoter       AmpR promoter: bla
   7562..7941    +  enhancer       CMV enhancer: human cytomegalovirus immediate early enhancer
   7943..8199    +  promoter       chicken β-actin promoter: contains a 21-bp deletion relative to the standard chicken β-actin promoter
   8200..9216    +  intron         chimeric intron: chimera between introns from chicken β-actin and rabbit β-globin
