[The description below was written by a language model from this plasmid's Addgene catalogue record and pLannotate feature annotations shown in this document.]
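Description:
pCAG-T3-eSpCAS9-NG-pA is a mammalian expression and CRISPR plasmid built on the pCAGGS backbone, listed at about 9.3 kb (the sequenced record is 9,272 nt). It is propagated in E. coli through a high-copy ColE1/pUC-type origin and selected with ampicillin via the β-lactamase gene. The backbone also carries an SV40 origin with an adjacent SV40 poly(A) signal, along with remnants of lac regulatory sequences that have no evident role in the payload.

The insert is a synthetic, codon-optimized Streptococcus pyogenes Cas9 of roughly 4.2 kb. According to the depositor, it was derived by mutagenesis PCR from the parental pCAG-T3-hCAS9-pA plasmid. It combines the SpCas9-NG substitutions, which were engineered to expand the targeting space of the nuclease, with the high-fidelity eSpCas9 substitutions designed to improve specificity. The protein carries an N-terminal Flag tag and nuclear localization signals at both ends. The feature table detects only a fragment matching 3xFLAG upstream of the Cas9 coding sequence and does not annotate the NLSs separately.

Expression in mammalian cells is driven by the CAG promoter, made up of the CMV enhancer, chicken β-actin promoter and chimeric intron, and transcripts are terminated by the rabbit β-globin poly(A) signal. A T3 phage promoter sits between the CAG unit and the coding sequence, so the same plasmid could also template in vitro transcription of Cas9 mRNA, with the record listing a polyA element at the C-terminal end of the insert. The stated purpose is expression of the eSpCas9-NG nuclease in mammalian cells and genome modification of mouse embryos. No guide RNA cassette is annotated, so the guide would have to be supplied separately.
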