Addgene plasmid #131466: pCAG-T3-eSpCAS9-NG-pA
Purpose: Expresses eSpCAS9-NG nuclease in mammalian cells. Used to modify genome of mouse embroys
Depositing lab: Wataru Fujii. Publication: Generation of genetically modified mice using SpCas9-NG engineered nuclease. Fujii W, Ito H, Kanke T, Ikeda A, Sugiura K, Naito K. Sci Rep. 2019 Sep 9;9(1):12878. doi: 10.1038/s41598-019-49394-5. PubMed 31501500.
Backbone
  Vector backbone: pCAGGS
  Total vector size (bp): 9293
  Vector type: Mammalian Expression, CRISPR
Growth in bacteria
  Bacterial resistance: Ampicillin, 100 μg/mL
  Growth temperature: 37°C
  Growth strain: DH5alpha
  Copy number: Unknown
Gene/Insert
  Gene/Insert name: Codon optimized eSpCas9-NG
  Species: Synthetic
  Insert size (bp): 4218
  Tag / fusion protein: Flag (N terminal on insert); NLS (N terminal on insert); NLS (C terminal on insert); polyA (C terminal on insert)
Terms and licenses: Academic/Nonprofit Terms; Industry Terms: Not Available to Industry
Depositor comments: This plasmid vector was constructed by mutation PCR of pCAG-T3-hCAS9-pA plasmid vector (Addgene plasmid 48625) according to the amino acid sequences of SpCas9-NG shown in previous study (Nishimasu H et al., Engineered CRISPR-Cas9 nuclease with expanded targeting space. Science, 2018) with high-fidelity eSp variant shown in previous study (Slaymaker IM et al, Rationally engineered Cas9 nucleases with improved specificity. Science, 2016).
How to cite: pCAG-T3-eSpCAS9-NG-pA was a gift from Wataru Fujii (Addgene plasmid # 131466 ; http://n2t.net/addgene:131466 ; RRID:Addgene_131466)
